Addgene plasmid #161658: IDG_TMEM38B_OE_1
Purpose: Overexpresses TMEM38B
Depositing lab: Mike McManus. Depositing organization: University of California, San Francisco (UCSF).
Backbone
  Vector backbone: pLX304
  Vector type: Mammalian Expression
  Selectable markers: Blasticidin
Growth in bacteria
  Bacterial resistance: Ampicillin, 100 μg/mL
  Growth temperature: 30°C
  Growth strain: NEB Stable
  Copy number: Low Copy
Gene/Insert
  Gene/Insert name: TMEM38B
  Species: H. sapiens (human)
  Entrez Gene: TMEM38B (a.k.a. C9orf87, D4Ertd89e, OI14, TRIC-B, TRICB, bA219P18.1)
  Tag / fusion protein: V5 (C terminal on backbone)
  Cloning method: Gateway Cloning
Terms and licenses: Academic/Nonprofit Terms; Industry Terms: Not Available to Industry
How to cite: IDG_TMEM38B_OE_1 was a gift from Mike McManus (Addgene plasmid # 161658 ; http://n2t.net/addgene:161658 ; RRID:Addgene_161658)
