[The description below was written by a language model from this plasmid's Addgene catalogue record and pLannotate feature annotations shown in this document.]
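Description:
IDG_TMEM38B_OE_1 is a mammalian overexpression plasmid built on the pLX304 backbone. The catalogue lists it simply as a mammalian expression vector, but the feature table shows the architecture of a self-inactivating HIV-1 lentiviral transfer vector. An RSV promoter fused to a truncated 5' LTR would drive the viral genomic transcript. This is followed by the Ψ packaging signal with a gag fragment, the Rev response element for nuclear export of unspliced RNA, a cPPT/CTS element, and a ΔU3 3' LTR that disables LTR promoter activity after integration. In E. coli the plasmid carries a ColE1/pUC-type origin and β-lactamase for ampicillin selection. The catalogue nevertheless lists it as low copy and names a recombination-tolerant strain, which is typical for repeat-containing lentiviral plasmids. An f1 ori, an SV40 ori and poly(A) signal, and remnants of lac and T7/T3 promoter elements are also present in the backbone.

The payload between the LTRs comprises two expression units. A human PGK promoter drives blasticidin S deaminase for selecting transfected or transduced mammalian cells. Downstream, the CMV enhancer/promoter drives the human TMEM38B open reading frame (also known as TRIC-B), annotated as a monovalent cation channel thought to provide counter-ion flux supporting calcium release from intracellular stores. The ORF was introduced by Gateway cloning and is flanked by attB1 and attB2 sites, with the backbone-encoded V5 epitope following attB2 to give a C-terminal tag for detection. A WPRE after the tag enhances transcript stability and expression. The stated purpose is overexpression of TMEM38B, and the design suits transient or stable blasticidin-selected expression in mammalian cells.
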