Features (pLannotate 1.2.2; 32 found; start..end, strand, type, name):
      1..304     +  enhancer       CMV enhancer: human cytomegalovirus immediate early enhancer
    305..508     +  promoter       CMV promoter: human cytomegalovirus (CMV) immediate early promoter
    532..549     +  protein_bind   attB1 (fragment): mutant version of attB; core recombination site for the Gateway® BP reaction BP Clonase™
    555..1427    +  CDS            TMEM38B: TM38B_HUMAN - Also known as C9orf87. Experimental evidence at protein level: Swiss-Prot protein existence level 1. Monovalent cation channel required for maintenance of rapid intracellular calcium release. May act as a potassium counter-ion channel that functions in synchronization with calcium release from intracellular stores. From Homo sapiens (Human).
   1429..1453    -  protein_bind   attB2: mutant version of attB; recombination site for the Gateway® BP reaction BP Clonase™
   1455..1496    +  CDS            V5 tag: epitope tag from simian virus 5
   1538..2126    +  misc_feature   WPRE: woodchuck hepatitis virus posttranscriptional regulatory element
   2177..2196    +  misc_feature   cPPT/CTS (fragment): central polypurine tract and central termination sequence of HIV-1
   2198..2431    +  LTR            3' LTR (ΔU3): self-inactivating 3' long terminal repeat (LTR) from HIV-1
   2509..2630    +  polyA_signal   SV40 poly(A) signal: SV40 polyadenylation signal
   2670..2805    +  rep_origin     SV40 ori: SV40 origin of replication
   2826..2844    -  promoter       T7 promoter: promoter for bacteriophage T7 RNA polymerase
   2852..3007    +  CDS            lacZα (fragment): LacZα fragment of β-galactosidase; lacZ fragment
   3012..3440    +  rep_origin     f1 ori (sequence partly withheld): f1 bacteriophage origin of replication; arrow indicates direction of (+) strand synthesis
   3493..3597    +  promoter       AmpR promoter: bla
   3598..4458    +  CDS            AmpR: β-lactamase; bla; confers resistance to ampicillin, carbenicillin, and related antibiotics
   4629..5217    +  rep_origin     ori: high-copy-number ColE1/pMB1/pBR322/pUC origin of replication
   5400..5492    +  CDS            lacI (fragment): lac repressor; lacI; The lac repressor binds to the lac operator to inhibit transcription in E. coli. This inhibition can be relieved by adding lactose or isopropyl-β-D-thiogalactopyranoside (IPTG).
   5505..5526    +  protein_bind   CAP binding site: CAP binding activates transcription in the presence of cAMP. E. coli catabolite activator protein
   5541..5571    +  promoter       lac promoter: promoter for the E. coli lac operon
   5579..5595    +  protein_bind   lac operator: The lac repressor binds to the lac operator to inhibit transcription in E. coli. This inhibition can be relieved by adding lactose or isopropyl-β-D-thiogalactopyranoside (IPTG). lac repressor encoded by lacI
   5640..5658    +  promoter       T3 promoter: promoter for bacteriophage T3 RNA polymerase
   5686..5912    +  promoter       RSV promoter: Rous sarcoma virus enhancer/promoter
   5913..6093    +  LTR            5' LTR (truncated): truncated 5' long terminal repeat (LTR) from HIV-1
   6140..6265    +  misc_feature   HIV-1 Ψ: packaging signal of human immunodeficiency virus type 1
   6249..6612    +  CDS            HIV-1 gag (fragment): gag protein from human immunodeficiency virus 1; gag
   6758..6991    +  misc_feature   RRE: The Rev response element (RRE) of HIV-1 allows for Rev-dependent mRNA export from the nucleus to the cytoplasm.
   7368..7394    +  CDS            Rev (fragment): human immunodeficiency virus 1 (HIV-1) Rev protein; rev; enhances nuclear export of unspliced and incompletely spliced viral mRNAs
   7395..7895    +  promoter       hPGK promoter: human phosphoglycerate kinase 1 promoter
   7907..8302    +  CDS            BSD: blasticidin S deaminase; Aspergillus terreus BSD; confers resistance to blasticidin
   8362..8479    +  misc_feature   cPPT/CTS: central polypurine tract and central termination sequence of HIV-1
   8538..8595    +  enhancer       CMV enhancer (fragment): human cytomegalovirus immediate early enhancer
>Addgene plasmid #161658 | IDG_TMEM38B_OE_1 | addgene full sequence | sequence record 319639 | Addgene NGS Result
CGTTACATAACTTACGGTAAATGGCCCGCCTGGCTGACCGCCCAACGACCCCCGCCCATTGACGTCAATA
ATGACGTATGTTCCCATAGTAACGCCAATAGGGACTTTCCATTGACGTCAATGGGTGGAGTATTTACGGT
AAACTGCCCACTTGGCAGTACATCAAGTGTATCATATGCCAAGTACGCCCCCTATTGACGTCAATGACGG
TAAATGGCCCGCCTGGCATTATGCCCAGTACATGACCTTATGGGACTTTCCTACTTGGCAGTACATCTAC
GTATTAGTCATCGCTATTACCATGGTGATGCGGTTTTGGCAGTACATCAATGGGCGTGGATAGCGGTTTG
ACTCACGGGGATTTCCAAGTCTCCACCCCATTGACGTCAATGGGAGTTTGTTTTGGCACCAAAATCAACG
GGACTTTCCAAAATGTCGTAACAACTCCGCCCCATTGACGCAAATGGGCGGTAGGCGTGTACGGTGGGAG
GTCTATATAAGCAGAGCTCTCTGGCTAACTGTCGGGATCAACAAGTTTGTACAAAAAAGTTGGCATGGAT
TCTCCATGGGACGAGTTGGCTCTGGCCTTCTCCCGCACGTCCATGTTTCCCTTTTTTGACATCGCGCACT
ATCTAGTGTCAGTGATGGCGGTGAAACGTCAGCCGGGAGCAGCTGCATTGGCATGGAAGAATCCTATTTC
AAGCTGGTTTACTGCTATGCTCCACTGTTTTGGTGGAGGAATTTTATCCTGTCTACTGCTTGCAGAGCCT
CCATTGAAGTTTCTTGCAAACCACACTAACATATTACTGGCATCTTCAATCTGGTATATTACATTTTTTT
GCCCGCATGACCTAGTTTCCCAGGGCTATTCATATCTACCTGTTCAACTACTGGCTTCGGGAATGAAGGA
AGTGACCAGAACTTGGAAAATAGTAGGTGGAGTCACACATGCTAATAGCTATTACAAAAATGGCTGGATA
GTCATGATAGCTATTGGATGGGCCCGAGGTGCAGGTGGTACCATTATAACGAATTTTGAGAGGTTGGTAA
AAGGAGATTGGAAACCAGAAGGTGATGAATGGCTGAAGATGTCATACCCTGCCAAGGTAACCCTGCTGGG
GTCAGTTATCTTCACATTCCAGCACACCCAGCATCTGGCAATATCAAAGCATAATCTTATGTTCCTTTAT
ACCATCTTTATTGTGGCCACAAAGATAACCATGATGACTACACAGACTTCTACTATGACATTTGCTCCTT
TTGAGGATACATTGAGTTGGATGCTATTTGGCTGGCAGCAGCCGTTTTCATCATGTGAGAAGAAAAGTGA
AGCAAAGTCACCTTCCAATGGCGTTGGGTCATTGGCCTCAAAGCCGGTAGATGTTGCCTCAGATAATGTT
AAAAAGAAACATACTAAGAAGAATGAATACCCAACTTTCTTGTACAAAGTGGTTGGTAAGCCTATCCCTA
ACCCTCTCCTCGGTCTCGATTCTACGTAGTAATGAGCTAGCGCTAACCGGTGGCGCGTTAAGTCGACAAT
CAACCTCTGGATTACAAAATTTGTGAAAGATTGACTGGTATTCTTAACTATGTTGCTCCTTTTACGCTAT
GTGGATACGCTGCTTTAATGCCTTTGTATCATGCTATTGCTTCCCGTATGGCTTTCATTTTCTCCTCCTT
GTATAAATCCTGGTTGCTGTCTCTTTATGAGGAGTTGTGGCCCGTTGTCAGGCAACGTGGCGTGGTGTGC
ACTGTGTTTGCTGACGCAACCCCCACTGGTTGGGGCATTGCCACCACCTGTCAGCTCCTTTCCGGGACTT
TCGCTTTCCCCCTCCCTATTGCCACGGCGGAACTCATCGCCGCCTGCCTTGCCCGCTGCTGGACAGGGGC
TCGGCTGTTGGGCACTGACAATTCCGTGGTGTTGTCGGGGAAATCATCGTCCTTTCCTTGGCTGCTCGCC
TGTGTTGCCACCTGGATTCTGCGCGGGACGTCCTTCTGCTACGTCCCTTCGGCCCTCAATCCAGCGGACC
TTCCTTCCCGCGGCCTGCTGCCGGCTCTGCGGCCTCTTCCGCGTCTTCGCCTTCGCCCTCAGACGAGTCG
GATCTCCCTTTGGGCCGCCTCCCCGCGTCGACTTTAAGACCAATGACTTACAAGGCAGCTGTAGATCTTA
GCCACTTTTTAAAAGAAAAGGGGGGACTGGAAGGGCTAATTCACTCCCAACGAAGACAAGATCTGCTTTT
TGCTTGTACTGGGTCTCTCTGGTTAGACCAGATCTGAGCCTGGGAGCTCTCTGGCTAACTAGGGAACCCA
CTGCTTAAGCCTCAATAAAGCTTGCCTTGAGTGCTTCAAGTAGTGTGTGCCCGTCTGTTGTGTGACTCTG
GTAACTAGAGATCCCTCAGACCCTTTTAGTCAGTGTGGAAAATCTCTAGCAGTACGTATAGTAGTTCATG
TCATCTTATTATTCAGTATTTATAACTTGCAAAGAAATGAATATCAGAGAGTGAGAGGAACTTGTTTATT
GCAGCTTATAATGGTTACAAATAAAGCAATAGCATCACAAATTTCACAAATAAAGCATTTTTTTCACTGC
ATTCTAGTTGTGGTTTGTCCAAACTCATCAATGTATCTTATCATGTCTGGCTCTAGCTATCCCGCCCCTA
ACTCCGCCCATCCCGCCCCTAACTCCGCCCAGTTCCGCCCATTCTCCGCCCCATGGCTGACTAATTTTTT
TTATTTATGCAGAGGCCGAGGCCGCCTCGGCCTCTGAGCTATTCCAGAAGTAGTGAGGAGGCTTTTTTGG
AGGCCTAGGGACGTACCCAATTCGCCCTATAGTGAGTCGTATTACGCGCGCTCACTGGCCGTCGTTTTAC
AACGTCGTGACTGGGAAAACCCTGGCGTTACCCAACTTAATCGCCTTGCAGCACATCCCCCTTTCGCCAG
CTGGCGTAATAGCGAAGAGGCCCGCACCGATCGCCCTTCCCAACAGTTGCGCAGCCTGAATGGCGAATGG
G
[124 nt withheld, positions 3012-3135]
C
[91 nt withheld, positions 3137-3227]
A
[49 nt withheld, positions 3229-3277]
CCTTTGACGTTGGAGTCCACGTTCTTT
[37 nt withheld, positions 3305-3341]
ACCCTATCTCGGTCTATTCTTTTGATTTATAAGGGATTTTGCCGATTTCGGCCTATTGGTTAAAAAATGA
GCTGATTTAACAAAAATTTAACGCGAATTTTAACAAAATATTAACGCTTACAATTTAGGTGGCACTTTTC
GGGGAAATGTGCGCGGAACCCCTATTTGTTTATTTTTCTAAATACATTCAAATATGTATCCGCTCATGAG
ACAATAACCCTGATAAATGCTTCAATAATATTGAAAAAGGAAGAGTATGAGTATTCAACATTTCCGTGTC
GCCCTTATTCCCTTTTTTGCGGCATTTTGCCTTCCTGTTTTTGCTCACCCAGAAACGCTGGTGAAAGTAA
AAGATGCTGAAGATCAGTTGGGTGCACGAGTGGGTTACATCGAACTGGATCTCAACAGCGGTAAGATCCT
TGAGAGTTTTCGCCCCGAAGAACGTTTTCCAATGATGAGCACTTTTAAAGTTCTGCTATGTGGCGCGGTA
TTATCCCGTATTGACGCCGGGCAAGAGCAACTCGGTCGCCGCATACACTATTCTCAGAATGACTTGGTTG
AGTACTCACCAGTCACAGAAAAGCATCTTACGGATGGCATGACAGTAAGAGAATTATGCAGTGCTGCCAT
AACCATGAGTGATAACACTGCGGCCAACTTACTTCTGACAACGATCGGAGGACCGAAGGAGCTAACCGCT
TTTTTGCACAACATGGGGGATCATGTAACTCGCCTTGATCGTTGGGAACCGGAGCTGAATGAAGCCATAC
CAAACGACGAGCGTGACACCACGATGCCTGTAGCAATGGCAACAACGTTGCGCAAACTATTAACTGGCGA
ACTACTTACTCTAGCTTCCCGGCAACAATTAATAGACTGGATGGAGGCGGATAAAGTTGCAGGACCACTT
CTGCGCTCGGCCCTTCCGGCTGGCTGGTTTATTGCTGATAAATCTGGAGCCGGTGAGCGTGGGTCTCGCG
GTATCATTGCAGCACTGGGGCCAGATGGTAAGCCCTCCCGTATCGTAGTTATCTACACGACGGGGAGTCA
GGCAACTATGGATGAACGAAATAGACAGATCGCTGAGATAGGTGCCTCACTGATTAAGCATTGGTAACTG
TCAGACCAAGTTTACTCATATATACTTTAGATTGATTTAAAACTTCATTTTTAATTTAAAAGGATCTAGG
TGAAGATCCTTTTTGATAATCTCATGACCAAAATCCCTTAACGTGAGTTTTCGTTCCACTGAGCGTCAGA
CCCCGTAGAAAAGATCAAAGGATCTTCTTGAGATCCTTTTTTTCTGCGCGTAATCTGCTGCTTGCAAACA
AAAAAACCACCGCTACCAGCGGTGGTTTGTTTGCCGGATCAAGAGCTACCAACTCTTTTTCCGAAGGTAA
CTGGCTTCAGCAGAGCGCAGATACCAAATACTGTTCTTCTAGTGTAGCCGTAGTTAGGCCACCACTTCAA
GAACTCTGTAGCACCGCCTACATACCTCGCTCTGCTAATCCTGTTACCAGTGGCTGCTGCCAGTGGCGAT
AAGTCGTGTCTTACCGGGTTGGACTCAAGACGATAGTTACCGGATAAGGCGCAGCGGTCGGGCTGAACGG
GGGGTTCGTGCACACAGCCCAGCTTGGAGCGAACGACCTACACCGAACTGAGATACCTACAGCGTGAGCT
ATGAGAAAGCGCCACGCTTCCCGAAGGGAGAAAGGCGGACAGGTATCCGGTAAGCGGCAGGGTCGGAACA
GGAGAGCGCACGAGGGAGCTTCCAGGGGGAAACGCCTGGTATCTTTATAGTCCTGTCGGGTTTCGCCACC
TCTGACTTGAGCGTCGATTTTTGTGATGCTCGTCAGGGGGGCGGAGCCTATGGAAAAACGCCAGCAACGC
GGCCTTTTTACGGTTCCTGGCCTTTTGCTGGCCTTTTGCTCACATGTTCTTTCCTGCGTTATCCCCTGAT
TCTGTGGATAACCGTATTACCGCCTTTGAGTGAGCTGATACCGCTCGCCGCAGCCGAACGACCGAGCGCA
GCGAGTCAGTGAGCGAGGAAGCGGAAGAGCGCCCAATACGCAAACCGCCTCTCCCCGCGCGTTGGCCGAT
TCATTAATGCAGCTGGCACGACAGGTTTCCCGACTGGAAAGCGGGCAGTGAGCGCAACGCAATTAATGTG
AGTTAGCTCACTCATTAGGCACCCCAGGCTTTACACTTTATGCTTCCGGCTCGTATGTTGTGTGGAATTG
TGAGCGGATAACAATTTCACACAGGAAACAGCTATGACCATGATTACGCCAAGCGCGCAATTAACCCTCA
CTAAAGGGAACAAAAGCTGGAGCTGCAAGCTTAATGTAGTCTTATGCAATACTCTTGTAGTCTTGCAACA
TGGTAACGATGAGTTAGCAACATGCCTTACAAGGAGAGAAAAAGCACCGTGCATGCCGATTGGTGGAAGT
AAGGTGGTACGATCGTGCCTTATTAGGAAGGCAACAGACGGGTCTGACATGGATTGGACGAACCACTGAA
TTGCCGCATTGCAGAGATATTGTATTTAAGTGCCTAGCTCGATACATAAACGGGTCTCTCTGGTTAGACC
AGATCTGAGCCTGGGAGCTCTCTGGCTAACTAGGGAACCCACTGCTTAAGCCTCAATAAAGCTTGCCTTG
AGTGCTTCAAGTAGTGTGTGCCCGTCTGTTGTGTGACTCTGGTAACTAGAGATCCCTCAGACCCTTTTAG
TCAGTGTGGAAAATCTCTAGCAGTGGCGCCCGAACAGGGACTTGAAAGCGAAAGGGAAACCAGAGGAGCT
CTCTCGACGCAGGACTCGGCTTGCTGAAGCGCGCACGGCAAGAGGCGAGGGGCGGCGACTGGTGAGTACG
CCAAAAATTTTGACTAGCGGAGGCTAGAAGGAGAGAGATGGGTGCGAGAGCGTCAGTATTAAGCGGGGGA
GAATTAGATCGCGATGGGAAAAAATTCGGTTAAGGCCAGGGGGAAAGAAAAAATATAAATTAAAACATAT
AGTATGGGCAAGCAGGGAGCTAGAACGATTCGCAGTTAATCCTGGCCTGTTAGAAACATCAGAAGGCTGT
AGACAAATACTGGGACAGCTACAACCATCCCTTCAGACAGGATCAGAAGAACTTAGATCATTATATAATA
CAGTAGCAACCCTCTATTGTGTGCATCAAAGGATAGAGATAAAAGACACCAAGGAAGCTTTAGACAAGAT
AGAGGAAGAGCAAAACAAAAGTAAGACCACCGCACAGCAAGCGGCCGCTGATCTTCAGACCTGGAGGAGG
AGATATGAGGGACAATTGGAGAAGTGAATTATATAAATATAAAGTAGTAAAAATTGAACCATTAGGAGTA
GCACCCACCAAGGCAAAGAGAAGAGTGGTGCAGAGAGAAAAAAGAGCAGTGGGAATAGGAGCTTTGTTCC
TTGGGTTCTTGGGAGCAGCAGGAAGCACTATGGGCGCAGCGTCAATGACGCTGACGGTACAGGCCAGACA
ATTATTGTCTGGTATAGTGCAGCAGCAGAACAATTTGCTGAGGGCTATTGAGGCGCAACAGCATCTGTTG
CAACTCACAGTCTGGGGCATCAAGCAGCTCCAGGCAAGAATCCTGGCTGTGGAAAGATACCTAAAGGATC
AACAGCTCCTGGGGATTTGGGGTTGCTCTGGAAAACTCATTTGCACCACTGCTGTGCCTTGGAATGCTAG
TTGGAGTAATAAATCTCTGGAACAGATTTGGAATCACACGACCTGGATGGAGTGGGACAGAGAAATTAAC
AATTACACAAGCTTAATACACTCCTTAATTGAAGAATCGCAAAACCAGCAAGAAAAGAATGAACAAGAAT
TATTGGAATTAGATAAATGGGCAAGTTTGTGGAATTGGTTTAACATAACAAATTGGCTGTGGTATATAAA
ATTATTCATAATGATAGTAGGAGGCTTGGTAGGTTTAAGAATAGTTTTTGCTGTACTTTCTATAGTGAAT
AGAGTTAGGCAGGGATATTCACCATTATCGTTTCAGACCCACCTCCCAACCCCGAGGGGACCCTTGCGCC
TTTTCCAAGGCAGCCCTGGGTTTGCGCAGGGACGCGGCTGCTCTGGGCGTGGTTCCGGGAAACGCAGCGG
CGCCGACCCTGGGTCTCGCACATTCTTCACGTCCGTTCGCAGCGTCACCCGGATCTTCGCCGCTACCCTT
GTGGGCCCCCCGGCGACGCTTCCTGCTCCGCCCCTAAGTCGGGAAGGTTCCTTGCGGTTCGCGGCGTGCC
GGACGTGACAAACGGAAGCCGCACGTCTCACTAGTACCCTCGCAGACGGACAGCGCCAGGGAGCAATGGC
AGCGCGCCGACCGCGATGGGCTGTGGCCAATAGCGGCTGCTCAGCAGGGCGCGCCGAGAGCAGCGGCCGG
GAAGGGGCGGTGCGGGAGGCGGGGTGTGGGGCGGTAGTGTGGGCCCTGTTCCTGCCCGCGCGGTGTTCCG
CATTCTGCAAGCCTCCGGAGCGCACGTCGGCAGTCGGCTCCCTCGTTGACCGAATCACCGACCTCTCTCC
CCAGGGGGTACCACCATGGCCAAGCCTTTGTCTCAAGAAGAATCCACCCTCATTGAAAGAGCAACGGCTA
CAATCAACAGCATCCCCATCTCTGAAGACTACAGCGTCGCCAGCGCAGCTCTCTCTAGCGACGGCCGCAT
CTTCACTGGTGTCAATGTATATCATTTTACTGGGGGACCTTGTGCAGAACTCGTGGTGCTGGGCACTGCT
GCTGCTGCGGCAGCTGGCAACCTGACTTGTATCGTCGCGATCGGAAATGAGAACAGGGGCATCTTGAGCC
CCTGCGGACGGTGCCGACAGGTGCTTCTCGATCTGCATCCTGGGATCAAAGCCATAGTGAAGGACAGTGA
TGGACAGCCGACGGCAGTTGGGATTCGTGAATTGCTGCCCTCTGGTTATGTGTGGGAGGGCCTGCAGCTG
CAGTAGTAAGAATTCTAGATCTTGAGACAAATGGCAGTATTCATCCACAATTTTAAAAGAAAAGGGGGGA
TTGGGGGGTACAGTGCAGGGGAAAGAATAGTAGACATAATAGCAACAGACATACAAACTAAAGAATTACA
AAAACAAATTACAAAAATTCAAAATTTTCGGGTTTATTACAGGGACAGCAGAGATCCACTTTGGCGCCGG
CTCGAGGGGGCCCGGGGTTATTAATAGTAATCAATTACGGGGTCATTAGTTCATAGCCCATATATGGAGT
TCCG
