>Addgene plasmid #161658 | IDG_TMEM38B_OE_1 | depositor partial sequence | sequence record 313357 | Partial Sequence
ATGGATTCTCCATGGGACGAGTTGGCTCTGGCCTTCTCCCGCACGTCCATGTTTCCCTTTTTTGACATCG
CGCACTATCTAGTGTCAGTGATGGCGGTGAAACGTCAGCCGGGAGCAGCTGCATTGGCATGGAAGAATCC
TATTTCAAGCTGGTTTACTGCTATGCTCCACTGTTTTGGTGGAGGAATTTTATCCTGTCTACTGCTTGCA
GAGCCTCCATTGAAGTTTCTTGCAAACCACACTAACATATTACTGGCATCTTCAATCTGGTATATTACAT
TTTTTTGCCCGCATGACCTAGTTTCCCAGGGCTATTCATATCTACCTGTTCAACTACTGGCTTCGGGAAT
GAAGGAAGTGACCAGAACTTGGAAAATAGTAGGTGGAGTCACACATGCTAATAGCTATTACAAAAATGGC
TGGATAGTCATGATAGCTATTGGATGGGCCCGAGGTGCAGGTGGTACCATTATAACGAATTTTGAGAGGT
TGGTAAAAGGAGATTGGAAACCAGAAGGTGATGAATGGCTGAAGATGTCATACCCTGCCAAGGTAACCCT
GCTGGGGTCAGTTATCTTCACATTCCAGCACACCCAGCATCTGGCAATATCAAAGCATAATCTTATGTTC
CTTTATACCATCTTTATTGTGGCCACAAAGATAACCATGATGACTACACAGACTTCTACTATGACATTTG
CTCCTTTTGAGGATACATTGAGTTGGATGCTATTTGGCTGGCAGCAGCCGTTTTCATCATGTGAGAAGAA
AAGTGAAGCAAAGTCACCTTCCAATGGCGTTGGGTCATTGGCCTCAAAGCCGGTAGATGTTGCCTCAGAT
AATGTTAAAAAGAAACATACTAAGAAGAATGAATACCCAACTTTCTTGTACAAAGTGGTTGGTAAGCCTA
TCCCTAACCCTCTCCTCGGTCTCGATTCTACGTAG
